>Addgene plasmid #41008 | pEF5/FRT-DEST EVC2ala4-Flag | addgene partial sequence | sequence record 55651 | BGH_rev
CCGAGGAGAGGGTTAGGGATAGGCTTACCTTCGAACCGCGGGCCCTCTAGACTCGAGCGGCCGCCACTGT
GCTGGATATCAACCACTTTGTACAAGAAAGCTGGGTCTAGATATCTCGACTCACTTGTCATCGTCGTCCT
TGTAATCTCCGCCAGATCCTGGTGTTCCGCCACGCGTGTCCAAGCCCAAGGCCCTGTTGGCCTTCTTGGC
ATTCAGGAAATTCTTTTTCCTCCTGGGAGGAACACGCAAAGAGATCTCGGGCTCCCTTGGGCTTCTGAAT
GCAGCGGCAGCTTCTCCCGTGTTTAATATGTCCATAGCGTCTGCCCCAGTGATGGGGATGGGAGCCAGTT
CTCCAATGGGTTCTAGGGACAGGTGTGGCCAGCTTCCTTTCCCAGGAAACATCACCCTCTCCTGGACGGG
AACATATATCTTCTTCAATATGCGCTCCTTCTTCTGGCGGGCCCAGAGCATCCTCTCCAGTCCTTGACTC
ACCAGATCTGCTCTGAATCTGCTGTCCAAAACCTTCCACCAAACTTGGTGTTTCCTCCTCTTGCTCTGCT
CTGCCTGAGCCTGCTCACCACTGCTCTCATTCTCAGCTGTGTGGTCGGAGTGCTTCTCACTGACTGCGTC
CAGCAGGGCCAGTAGCTGAGGCTGTGAAGCCGCTGGAAGCACCACACTCAGGAGTCGCAGTAGTGTGCTG
CCTGGTACCATTGTCATCCTTGAGAGGTATGACACCAGCCTCAGTCCCTGGCTGCAAAGGCTGGCCATGG
TGTCAGCTTCAATGCTTTCCAGAGAATCTTCCAGCACCGCACCGTTCTGCCACTCCTCTCTCACCCTCTG
CTGATGCTGCTC
