[The description below was written by a language model from this plasmid's Addgene catalogue record.]
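Description:
pEF5/FRT-DEST EVC2ala4-Flag is a mammalian expression plasmid of about 11.2 kb built on the Invitrogen pEF5/FRT/V5-DEST backbone, a Gateway destination vector designed for the Flp-In system. It is maintained in E. coli as a high-copy plasmid under ampicillin selection, and hygromycin is the recorded selectable marker for mammalian cells. No feature table accompanies the record, so individual elements are not itemised. From general knowledge of this backbone family, the insert is driven by the human EF-1α promoter. The FRT site allows Flp recombinase-mediated integration of the plasmid at a single pre-installed genomic FRT locus in a Flp-In host line. Hygromycin resistance becomes functional only after correct integration, which yields isogenic stable lines with uniform, moderate expression.

The payload is a roughly 3.7 kb mouse Evc2 (Ellis van Creveld syndrome 2) coding sequence carrying a C-terminal Flag tag on the insert for detection or immunoprecipitation. In this "ala4" variant, amino acids 1183–1186 have been replaced with alanines, so it is a four-residue alanine-substitution mutant near the C-terminal end of the protein. The record does not state what this motif does or how the mutation affects the protein. It also does not say whether the backbone's V5 epitope is read through or excluded.

The associated study concerns a Smoothened–Evc2 complex that transduces the Hedgehog signal at primary cilia. The construct is therefore suited to stable expression of mutant Evc2 in cultured mammalian cells, for comparison with wild-type protein in assays of localisation, protein interaction or Hedgehog pathway signalling.
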