Addgene plasmid #41008: pEF5/FRT-DEST EVC2ala4-Flag
Depositing lab: Rajat Rohatgi. Depositing organization: Stanford University. Publication: A Smoothened-Evc2 Complex Transduces the Hedgehog Signal at Primary Cilia. Dorn KV, Hughes CE, Rohatgi R. Dev Cell. 2012 Sep 12. pii: S1534-5807(12)00323-1. doi: 10.1016/j.devcel.2012.07.004. PubMed 22981989.
Backbone
  Vector backbone: pEF5/FRT/V5-DEST
  Backbone manufacturer: Invitrogen
  Backbone size w/o insert (bp): 7500
  Total vector size (bp): 11200
  Vector type: Mammalian Expression
  Selectable markers: Hygromycin
Growth in bacteria
  Bacterial resistance: Ampicillin, 100 μg/mL
  Growth temperature: 37°C
  Growth strain: DH5alpha
  Copy number: High Copy
Gene/Insert
  Gene/Insert name: Ellis van Creveld syndrome 2 (alt name: EVC2)
  Species: M. musculus (mouse)
  Insert size (bp): 3659
  Mutation: changed amino acids 1183-1186 to Alanine
  Entrez Gene: EVC2 (a.k.a. LBN, WAD)
  Tag / fusion protein: Flag (C terminal on insert)
Terms and licenses: Academic/Nonprofit Terms; Industry Terms: Not Available to Industry
How to cite: pEF5/FRT-DEST EVC2ala4-Flag was a gift from Rajat Rohatgi (Addgene plasmid # 41008 ; http://n2t.net/addgene:41008 ; RRID:Addgene_41008)
